>Addgene plasmid #11948 | Ub-R-YFP | depositor full sequence | sequence record 7145 | Author sequence
TAGTTATTAATAGTAATCAATTACGGGGTCATTAGTTCATAGCCCATATATGGAGTTCCGCGTTACATAA
CTTACGGTAAATGGCCCGCCTGGCTGACCGCCCAACGACCCCCGCCCATTGACGTCAATAATGACGTATG
TTCCCATAGTAACGCCAATAGGGACTTTCCATTGACGTCAATGGGTGGAGTATTTACGGTAAACTGCCCA
CTTGGCAGTACATCAAGTGTATCATATGCCAAGTACGCCCCCTATTGACGTCAATGACGGTAAATGGCCC
GCCTGGCATTATGCCCAGTACATGACCTTATGGGACTTTCCTACTTGGCAGTACATCTACGTATTAGTCA
TCGCTATTACCATGGTGATGCGGTTTTGGCAGTACATCAATGGGCGTGGATAGCGGTTTGACTCACGGGG
ATTTCCAAGTCTCCACCCCATTGACGTCAATGGGAGTTTGTTTTGGCACCAAAATCAACGGGACTTTCCA
AAATGTCGTAACAACTCCGCCCCATTGACGCAAATGGGCGGTAGGCGTGTACGGTGGGAGGTCTATATAA
GCAGAGCTGGTTTAGTGAACCGTCAGATCCGCTAGCGCTACCGGACTCAGATCTCGAGCTCAAGCTTCGA
ATTCACCATGCAGATCTTCGTGAAGACTCTGACTGGTAAGACCATCACCCTCGAGGTTGAGCCCAGTGAC
ACCATTGAGAATGTCAAGGCAAAGATCCAAGATAAGGAAGGCATCCCTCCTGACCAGCAGAGGCTGATCT
TTGCTGGAAAACAGCTGGAAGATGGGCGCACCCTGTCTGACTACAACATCCAGAAAGAGTCCACCCTGCA
CCTGGTACTCCGTCTCAGAGGTGGGCGCGGGAAGCTTGGTCGACAGGATCCACCGGTCGCCACCATGGTG
AGCAAGGGCGAGGAGCTGTTCACCGGGGTGGTGCCCATCCTGGTCGAGCTGGACGGCGACGTAAACGGCC
ACAAGTTCAGCGTGTCCGGCGAGGGCGAGGGCGATGCCACCTACGGCAAGCTGACCCTGAAGTTCATCTG
CACCACCGGCAAGCTGCCCGTGCCCTGGCCCACCCTCGTGACCACCTTCGGCTACGGCCTGAAGTGCTTC
GCCCGCTACCCCGACCACATGAAGCAGCACGACTTCTTCAAGTCCGCCATGCCCGAAGGCTACGTCCAGG
AGCGCACCATCTTCTTCAAGGACGACGGCAACTACAAGACCCGCGCCGAGGTGAAGTTCGAGGGCGACAC
CCTGGTGAACCGCATCGAGCTGAAGGGCATCGACTTCAAGGAGGACGGCAACATCCTGGGGCACAAGCTG
GAGTACAACTACAACAGCCACAACGTCTATATCATGGCCGACAAGCAGAAGAACGGCATCAAGGTGAACT
TCAAGATCCGCCACAACATCGAGGACGGCAGCGTGCAGCTCGCCGACCACTACCAGCAGAACACCCCCAT
CGGCGACGGCCCCGTGCTGCTGCCCGACAACCACTACCTGAGCTACCAGTCCGCCCTGAGCAAAGACCCC
AACGAGAAGCGCGATCACATGGTCCTGCTGGAGTTCGTGACCGCCGCCGGGATCACTCTCGGCATGGACG
AGCTGTACAAGTAAAGCGGCCGCGACTCTAGATCATAATCAGCCATACCACATTTGTAGAGGTTTTACTT
GCTTTAAAAAACCTCCCACACCTCCCCCTGAACCTGAAACATAAAATGAATGCAATTGTTGTTGTTAACT
TGTTTATTGCAGCTTATAATGGTTACAAATAAAGCAATAGCATCACAAATTTCACAAATAAAGCATTTTT
TTCACTGCATTCTAGTTGTGGTTTGTCCAAACTCATCAATGTATCTTAAGGCGTAAATTGTAAGCGTTAA
TATTTTGTTAAAATTCGCGTTAAATTTTTGTTAAATCAGCTCATTTTTTAACCAATAGGCCGAAATCGGC
AAAATCCCTTATAAATCAAAAGAATAGACCGAGATAGGGT
[37 nt withheld, positions 2001-2037]
AAAGAACGTGGACTCCAACGTCAAAGG
[49 nt withheld, positions 2065-2113]
T
[91 nt withheld, positions 2115-2205]
G
[124 nt withheld, positions 2207-2330]
CAGGTGGCACTTTTCGGGGAAATGTGCGCGGAACCCCTATTTGTTTATTTTTCTAAATACATTCAAATAT
GTATCCGCTCATGAGACAATAACCCTGATAAATGCTTCAATAATATTGAAAAAGGAAGAGTCCTGAGGCG
GAAAGAACCAGCTGTGGAATGTGTGTCAGTTAGGGTGTGGAAAGTCCCCAGGCTCCCCAGCAGGCAGAAG
TATGCAAAGCATGCATCTCAATTAGTCAGCAACCAGGTGTGGAAAGTCCCCAGGCTCCCCAGCAGGCAGA
AGTATGCAAAGCATGCATCTCAATTAGTCAGCAACCATAGTCCCGCCCCTAACTCCGCCCATCCCGCCCC
TAACTCCGCCCAGTTCCGCCCATTCTCCGCCCCATGGCTGACTAATTTTTTTTATTTATGCAGAGGCCGA
GGCCGCCTCGGCCTCTGAGCTATTCCAGAAGTAGTGAGGAGGCTTTTTTGGAGGCCTAGGCTTTTGCAAA
GATCGATCAAGAGACAGGATGAGGATCGTTTCGCATGATTGAACAAGATGGATTGCACGCAGGTTCTCCG
GCCGCTTGGGTGGAGAGGCTATTCGGCTATGACTGGGCACAACAGACAATCGGCTGCTCTGATGCCGCCG
TGTTCCGGCTGTCAGCGCAGGGGCGCCCGGTTCTTTTTGTCAAGACCGACCTGTCCGGTGCCCTGAATGA
ACTGCAAGACGAGGCAGCGCGGCTATCGTGGCTGGCCACGACGGGCGTTCCTTGCGCAGCTGTGCTCGAC
GTTGTCACTGAAGCGGGAAGGGACTGGCTGCTATTGGGCGAAGTGCCGGGGCAGGATCTCCTGTCATCTC
ACCTTGCTCCTGCCGAGAAAGTATCCATCATGGCTGATGCAATGCGGCGGCTGCATACGCTTGATCCGGC
TACCTGCCCATTCGACCACCAAGCGAAACATCGCATCGAGCGAGCACGTACTCGGATGGAAGCCGGTCTT
GTCGATCAGGATGATCTGGACGAAGAGCATCAGGGGCTCGCGCCAGCCGAACTGTTCGCCAGGCTCAAGG
CGAGCATGCCCGACGGCGAGGATCTCGTCGTGACCCATGGCGATGCCTGCTTGCCGAATATCATGGTGGA
AAATGGCCGCTTTTCTGGATTCATCGACTGTGGCCGGCTGGGTGTGGCGGACCGCTATCAGGACATAGCG
TTGGCTACCCGTGATATTGCTGAAGAGCTTGGCGGCGAATGGGCTGACCGCTTCCTCGTGCTTTACGGTA
TCGCCGCTCCCGATTCGCAGCGCATCGCCTTCTATCGCCTTCTTGACGAGTTCTTCTGAGCGGGACTCTG
GGGTTCGAAATGACCGACCAAGCGACGCCCAACCTGCCATCACGAGATTTCGATTCCACCGCCGCCTTCT
ATGAAAGGTTGGGCTTCGGAATCGTTTTCCGGGACGCCGGCTGGATGATCCTCCAGCGCGGGGATCTCAT
GCTGGAGTTCTTCGCCCACCCTAGGGGGAGGCTAACTGAAACACGGAAGGAGACAATACCGGAAGGAACC
CGCGCTATGACGGCAATAAAAAGACAGAATAAAACGCACGGTGTTGGGTCGTTTGTTCATAAACGCGGGG
TTCGGTCCCAGGGCTGGCACTCTGTCGATACCCCACCGAGACCCCATTGGGGCCAATACGCCCGCGTTTC
TTCCTTTTCCCCACCCCACCCCCCAAGTTCGGGTGAAGGCCCAGGGCTCGCAGCCAACGTCGGGGCGGCA
GGCCCTGCCATAGCCTCAGGTTACTCATATATACTTTAGATTGATTTAAAACTTCATTTTTAATTTAAAA
GGATCTAGGTGAAGATCCTTTTTGATAATCTCATGACCAAAATCCCTTAACGTGAGTTTTCGTTCCACTG
AGCGTCAGACCCCGTAGAAAAGATCAAAGGATCTTCTTGAGATCCTTTTTTTCTGCGCGTAATCTGCTGC
TTGCAAACAAAAAAACCACCGCTACCAGCGGTGGTTTGTTTGCCGGATCAAGAGCTACCAACTCTTTTTC
CGAAGGTAACTGGCTTCAGCAGAGCGCAGATACCAAATACTGTCCTTCTAGTGTAGCCGTAGTTAGGCCA
CCACTTCAAGAACTCTGTAGCACCGCCTACATACCTCGCTCTGCTAATCCTGTTACCAGTGGCTGCTGCC
AGTGGCGATAAGTCGTGTCTTACCGGGTTGGACTCAAGACGATAGTTACCGGATAAGGCGCAGCGGTCGG
GCTGAACGGGGGGTTCGTGCACACAGCCCAGCTTGGAGCGAACGACCTACACCGAACTGAGATACCTACA
GCGTGAGCTATGAGAAAGCGCCACGCTTCCCGAAGGGAGAAAGGCGGACAGGTATCCGGTAAGCGGCAGG
GTCGGAACAGGAGAGCGCACGAGGGAGCTTCCAGGGGGAAACGCCTGGTATCTTTATAGTCCTGTCGGGT
TTCGCCACCTCTGACTTGAGCGTCGATTTTTGTGATGCTCGTCAGGGGGGCGGAGCCTATGGAAAAACGC
CAGCAACGCGGCCTTTTTACGGTTCCTGGCCTTTTGCTGGCCTTTTGCTCACATGTTCTTTCCTGCGTTA
TCCCCTGATTCTGTGGATAACCGTATTACCGCCATGCAT
Features (pLannotate 1.2.2; 15 found; start..end, strand, type, name):
     61..364     +  enhancer       CMV enhancer: human cytomegalovirus immediate early enhancer
    365..568     +  promoter       CMV promoter: human cytomegalovirus (CMV) immediate early promoter
    591..634     +  misc_feature   MCS (fragment): multiple cloning site
    638..865     +  CDS            UBIQ_CERCA: Experimental evidence at protein level: Swiss-Prot protein existence level 1. Ubiquitin exists either covalently attached to another protein, or free (unanchored). When covalently bound, it is conjugated to target proteins via an isopeptide bond either as a monomer (monoubiquitin), a polymer linked via different Lys residues of the ubiquitin (polyubiquitin chains) or a linear polymer linked via the initiator Met of the ubiquitin (linear polyubiquitin chains). Polyubiquitin chains, when attached to a target protein, have different functions depending on the Lys residue of the ubiquitin that is
    905..1621    +  CDS            EYFP-Q69K: EYFP-Q69K is a basic (constitutively fluorescent) green/yellow fluorescent protein published in 1999, derived from Aequorea victoria. It has moderate acid sensitivity.
   1641..1724    +  CDS            large T antigen (fragment): large T antigen from SV40 (simian virus 40)
   1747..1868    +  polyA_signal   SV40 poly(A) signal: SV40 polyadenylation signal
   1902..2330    -  rep_origin     f1 ori (sequence partly withheld): f1 bacteriophage origin of replication; arrow indicates direction of (+) strand synthesis
   2357..2461    +  promoter       AmpR promoter: bla
   2463..2820    +  promoter       SV40 promoter: SV40 enhancer and early promoter
   2855..3649    +  CDS            NeoR/KanR: aminoglycoside phosphotransferase from Tn5; aph(3')-II (or nptII); confers resistance to neomycin, kanamycin, and G418 (Geneticin®)
   3670..3822    +  CDS            ble (fragment): BLE_KLEPN - Experimental evidence at protein level: Swiss-Prot protein existence level 1. Binding protein with a strong affinity to the bleomycin family of antibiotics. Binds to CL990; an antimitotic-antibiotic compound. From Klebsiella pneumoniae.
   3881..3928    +  polyA_signal   HSV TK poly(A) signal: herpes simplex virus thymidine kinase polyadenylation signal (Cole and Stacy, 1985)
   4019..4035    -  polyA_signal   bGH poly(A) signal (fragment): bovine growth hormone polyadenylation signal
   4257..4845    +  rep_origin     ori: high-copy-number ColE1/pMB1/pBR322/pUC origin of replication
