[The description below was written by a language model from this plasmid's Addgene catalogue record and pLannotate feature annotations shown in this document.]
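Description:
Ub-R-YFP is a mammalian expression plasmid built on the Clontech EGFP-N1 backbone that encodes a short-lived fluorescent reporter substrate of the ubiquitin-proteasome system. It is maintained in E. coli as a high-copy plasmid through a ColE1/pUC-type origin and also carries an f1 origin. A single NeoR/KanR (Tn5 aminoglycoside phosphotransferase) gene serves both hosts. A bacterial bla-type promoter drives it for kanamycin selection in bacteria, and the SV40 enhancer/early promoter drives it for G418 selection of transfected mammalian cells, with an HSV TK polyadenylation signal downstream. The short ble, bGH poly(A) and SV40 large T antigen fragments in the feature table look like partial annotation matches to backbone sequence rather than functional parts.

The payload is expressed from the human CMV immediate early enhancer and promoter and terminated by the SV40 poly(A) signal. It is a single open reading frame of about 990 bp in which ubiquitin is fused to the N-terminus of yellow fluorescent protein, annotated as an EYFP variant, with a short linker between them. The residue immediately after ubiquitin is an arginine. The construct was made by cloning a PCR-amplified ubiquitin into EGFP-N1 and then replacing the GFP coding sequence with YFP.

In ubiquitin-fusion reporters of this kind, cellular deubiquitinating enzymes cleave off the ubiquitin moiety. This exposes the arginine as a destabilising N-terminal residue, which acts as an N-end rule degradation signal and directs YFP to ubiquitination and proteasomal breakdown. Fluorescence therefore stays low when the pathway is working and accumulates when it is impaired. The associated publication used the reporter to study how endoplasmic reticulum stress compromises the ubiquitin-proteasome system.
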