Addgene plasmid #11948: Ub-R-YFP
Depositing lab: Nico Dantuma. Depositing organization: Karolinska Institute, Dr. Nico Dantuma Lab (Inactive). Publication: Endoplasmic reticulum stress compromises the ubiquitin-proteasome system. Menendez-Benito V, Verhoef LG, Masucci MG, Dantuma NP. Hum Mol Genet. 2005 Oct 1. 14(19):2787-99. 10.1093/hmg/ddi312 PubMed 16103128.
Backbone
  Vector backbone: EGFP-N1
  Backbone manufacturer: Clontech
  Backbone size w/o insert (bp): 3970
  Vector type: Mammalian Expression
  Selectable markers: Neomycin (select with G418)
Growth in bacteria
  Bacterial resistance: Kanamycin, 50 μg/mL
  Growth temperature: 37°C
  Growth strain: DH5alpha
  Copy number: High Copy
Gene/Insert
  Gene/Insert name: Ub-R-YFP (alt names: Ubiquitin; Ub)
  Insert size (bp): 990
  Mutation: Ubiquitin fused to N-terminus of YFP. Arginine at position 1 between Ub and YFP (see article 10802622). N-end rule degradation signal.
  Cloning method: Restriction Enzyme; 5′ cloning site EcoRI (not destroyed); 3′ cloning site NotI (not destroyed)
  Sequencing primers: 5′ CMV-F
Terms and licenses: Academic/Nonprofit Terms; Industry Terms: Not Available to Industry
Depositor comments: The ubiquitin open reading frame was amplified by PCR from the Ub-Pro-Gal plasmid with the sense primer 5'-GCG GAATTCACCATGCAGATCTTCGTGAAGACT-3' and the antisense primer 5'-GCG GGATCCTGTCGACCAAGCTTCCCXXX CCCACCTCTGAGACGGAGTAC-3' where the XXX leads to an arginine at position 1 (see article 10802622, Figure 1). The PCR product was cloned into the EcoRI and BamHI sites of the EGFP-N1 vector from Clontech. Subsequently, the GFP open reading frame was replaced with a YFP open reading frame using the PinAI and NotI restriction sites.
How to cite: Ub-R-YFP was a gift from Nico Dantuma (Addgene plasmid # 11948 ; http://n2t.net/addgene:11948 ; RRID:Addgene_11948)
