>Addgene plasmid #11948 | Ub-R-YFP | addgene partial sequence | sequence record 18555 | CMV-F 5'-CGCAAATGGGCGGTAGGCGTG-3'
TGACCGTCAGATCCGCTAGCGCTACCGGACTCAGATCTCGAGCTCAAGCTTCGAATTCACCATGCAGATC
TTCGTGAAGACTCTGACTGGTAAGACCATCACCCTCGAGGTTGAGCCCAGTGACACCATTGAGAATGTCA
AGGCAAAGATCCAAGATAAGGAAGGCATCCCTCCTGACCAGCAGAGGCTGATCTTTGCTGGAAAACAGCT
GGAAGATGGGCGCACCCTGTCTGACTACAACATCCAGAAAGAGTCCACCCTGCACCTGGTACTCCGTCTC
AGAGGTGGGCGCGGGAAGCTTGGTCGACAGGATCCACCGGTCGCCACCATGGTGAGCAAGGGCGAGGAGC
TGTTCACCGGGGTGGTGCCCATCCTGGTCGAGCTGGACGGCGACGTAAACGGCCACAAGTTCAGCGTGTC
CGGCGAGGGCGAGGGCGATGCCACCTACGGCAAGCTGACCCTGAAGTTCATCTGCACCACCGGCAAGCTG
CCCGTGCCCTGGCCCACCCTCGTGACCACCTTCGGCTACGGCGTGCAGTGCTTCGCCCGCTACCCCGACC
ACATGAAGCAGCACGACTTCTTCAAGTCCGCCATGCCCGAAGGCTACGTCCAGGAGCGCACCATCTTCTT
CAAGGACGACGGCAACTACAAGACCCGCGCCGAGGTGAAGTTCGAGGGCGACACCCTGGTGAACCGCATC
GAGCTGAAGGGCATCGACTTCAAGGAGGACGGCAACATCCTGNGGCACAAGCTGGAGTACAACTACAACA
GCCACAACGTCTATATCATGGCCGACAAGCAGAAGAACGGCATCAAGGTGAAACTTCAGATCCGCCACAA
CATCGAGGACGGCAGCGTGCAGCTCGCCGACCACTACCAGCAGAACACCCCCATCGGCGACGGCCCCGTG
CTGCTGCCCGACAACCACTACCTGAGCTACCAGTCCGCCCTGAGCAAAGACCC
